Addgene plasmid #165844: pFC31 attB O2
Purpose: _C31 integrase attB site in pColE1_Omega2
Depositing lab: Koen Venken. Depositing organization: Baylor College of Medicine. Publication: Multiplexed drug-based selection and counterselection genetic manipulations in Drosophila. Matinyan N, Karkhanis MS, Gonzalez Y, Jain A, Saltzman A, Malovannaya A, Sarrion-Perdigones A, Dierick HA, Venken KJT. Cell Rep. 2021 Sep 14;36(11):109700. doi: 10.1016/j.celrep.2021.109700. PubMed 34525356.
Backbone
  Vector backbone: pColE1_Omega2
  Backbone size w/o insert (bp): 2168
  Vector type: Insect Expression
Growth in bacteria
  Bacterial resistance: Chloramphenicol, 25 μg/mL
  Growth temperature: 37°C
  Growth strain: DH10B
  Copy number: High Copy
Gene/Insert
  Gene/Insert name: _C31 attB
  Species: Viral
  Insert size (bp): 112
  Cloning method: Restriction Enzyme; 5′ cloning site Unknown (unknown if destroyed)
Terms and licenses: Academic/Nonprofit Terms; Industry Terms: Not Available to Industry
Depositor comments: attB docking site
How to cite: pFC31 attB O2 was a gift from Koen Venken (Addgene plasmid # 165844 ; http://n2t.net/addgene:165844 ; RRID:Addgene_165844)
