[The description below was written by a language model from this plasmid's Addgene catalogue record and pLannotate feature annotations shown in this document.]
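Description:
pFC31 attB O2 is a small bacterial cloning plasmid (about 2.3 kb in the sequenced record) that carries the attB attachment site for the bacteriophage φC31 integrase in the pColE1_Omega2 backbone. It is catalogued as an insect expression vector, but the record shows no eukaryotic promoter, coding sequence or reporter. The only payload is the roughly 112 bp attB element, which the annotation places across the numbering origin of the circular sequence. The depositor describes it simply as an attB docking site. The backbone name suggests a part or level plasmid from a modular assembly series, although the record does not describe the assembly scheme, and the cloning sites used are listed as unknown.

The plasmid is propagated in E. coli from a high-copy ColE1/pUC-type origin and is selected with chloramphenicol, through the cat gene driven by its native promoter. An f1 phage origin is also present, which in principle allows single-stranded DNA production with helper phage. A short fragment of the tet promoter is annotated as well and is most likely a backbone remnant.

φC31 integrase catalyses unidirectional recombination between attB and attP sites, and this reaction is widely used for site-specific transgene integration in Drosophila. The associated publication concerns drug-based selection and counterselection for genetic manipulation in Drosophila. This plasmid therefore most plausibly supplies the attB module for building transgenesis vectors that integrate at genomic attP landing sites, rather than serving as a finished expression construct.
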