Features (pLannotate 1.2.2; 6 found; start..end, strand, type, name):
    204..792     -  rep_origin     ori: high-copy-number ColE1/pMB1/pBR322/pUC origin of replication
    907..1009    +  promoter       cat promoter: promoter of the E. coli cat gene encoding chloramphenicol acetyltransferase
   1010..1666    +  CDS            cat: CAT_ECOLX - Experimental evidence at protein level: Swiss-Prot protein existence level 1. This enzyme is an effector of chloramphenicol resistance in bacteria. From Escherichia coli. This protein is used as a marker in many commonly used cloning vectors, such as pACYC184.
   1754..1771    -  promoter       tet promoter (fragment): E. coli promoter for tetracycline efflux protein gene
   1782..2237    +  rep_origin     f1 ori (sequence partly withheld): f1 bacteriophage origin of replication; arrow indicates direction of (+) strand synthesis
   2276..57      -  protein_bind   attB (across the origin): attB site for the φC31 integrase (Groth et al., 2000) phage φC31 integrase
>Addgene plasmid #165844 | pFC31 attB O2 | addgene full sequence | sequence record 335493 | Addgene NGS Result
GAGTACGCGCCCGGGGAGCCCAAGGGCACGCCCTGGCACCCGCACCGCGGCTTCGAGACAGTGACCTACA
TCGTCGACCAATTCCGCTTGAGACCTGCAGTGACACGGTTATCCACAGAATCAGGGGATAACGCAGGAAA
GAACATGTGAGCAAAAGGCCAGCAAAAGGCCAGGAACCGTAAAAAGGCCGCGTTGCTGGCGTTTTTCCAT
AGGCTCCGCCCCCCTGACGAGCATCACAAAAATCGACGCTCAAGTCAGAGGTGGCGAAACCCGACAGGAC
TATAAAGATACCAGGCGTTTCCCCCTGGAAGCTCCCTCGTGCGCTCTCCTGTTCCGACCCTGCCGCTTAC
CGGATACCTGTCCGCCTTTCTCCCTTCGGGAAGCGTGGCGCTTTCTCATAGCTCACGCTGTAGGTATCTC
AGTTCGGTGTAGGTCGTTCGCTCCAAGCTGGGCTGTGTGCACGAACCCCCCGTTCAGCCCGACCGCTGCG
CCTTATCCGGTAACTATCGTCTTGAGTCCAACCCGGTAAGACACGACTTATCGCCACTGGCAGCAGCCAC
TGGTAACAGGATTAGCAGAGCGAGGTATGTAGGCGGTGCTACAGAGTTCTTGAAGTGGTGGCCTAACTAC
GGCTACACTAGAAGAACAGTATTTGGTATCTGCGCTCTGCTGAAGCCAGTTACCTTCGGAAAAAGAGTTG
GTAGCTCTTGATCCGGCAAACAAACCACCGCTGGTAGCGGTGGTTTTTTTGTTTGCAAGCAGCAGATTAC
GCGCAGAAAAAAAGGATCTCAAGAAGATCCTTTGATCTTTTCTACGGGGTCTGACGCTCAGTGGAACGAA
AACTCACGTTAAGGGATTTTGGTCATGAGATTATCAAAAAGGATCTTCACCTAGATCCTTTTGTGATGAT
CGGCACGTAAGAGGTTCCAACTTTCACCATAATGAAATAAGATCACTACCGGGCGTATTTTTTGAGTTAT
CGAGATTTTCAGGAGCTAAGGAAGCTAAAATGGAGAAAAAAATCACTGGATATACCACCGTTGATATATC
CCAATGGCATCGTAAAGAACATTTTGAGGCATTTCAGTCAGTTGCTCAATGTACCTATAACCAGACCGTT
CAGCTGGATATTACGGCCTTTTTAAAGACCGTAAAGAAAAATAAGCACAAGTTTTATCCGGCCTTTATTC
ACATTCTTGCCCGCCTGATGAATGCTCATCCGGAATTCCGTATGGCAATGAAAGACGGTGAGCTGGTGAT
ATGGGATAGTGTTCACCCTTGTTACACCGTTTTCCATGAGCAAACTGAAACGTTTTCATCGCTCTGGAGT
GAATACCACGACGATTTCCGGCAGTTTCTACACATATATTCGCAAGATGTGGCGTGTTACGGTGAAAACC
TGGCCTATTTCCCTAAAGGGTTTATTGAGAATATGTTTTTCGTGTCAGCCAATCCCTGGGTGAGTTTCAC
CAGTTTTGATTTAAACGTGGCCAATATGGACAACTTCTTCGCCCCCGTTTTCACCATGGGCAAATATTAT
ACGCAAGGCGACAAGGTGCTGATGCCGCTGGCGATTCAGGTTCATCATGCCGTTTGTGATGGCTTCCATG
TCGGCAGAATGCTTAATGAATTACAACAGTACTGCGATGAGTGGCAGGGCGGGGCGTAATTTTTTTAAGG
CAGTTATTGGTGCCCTTAAACGCCTGGTTGCTACGCCTGAATAAGTGATAATAAGCGGATGAATGGCAGA
AATTCGATGATAAGCTGTCAAACATGATGT
[125 nt withheld, positions 1781-1905]
C
[91 nt withheld, positions 1907-1997]
AGGGTGATGGTTCACGTAGTGGGCCAGCGCCCTGATAGACGGTTTTTCGCCCTTTGACGTTGGAGTCCAC
GTTCTTT
[37 nt withheld, positions 2075-2111]
ACCCTATCTCGGTCTATTCTTTTGATTTATAAGGGATTTTGCCGATTTCGGCCTATTGGTTAAAAAATGA
GCTGATTTAACAAAAATTTAACGCGAATTTTAACAAAATATTAACGCTTACAATTTTAACTGCAGGTCTC
AGTCAGGAGCATCATGATGGACCAGATGGGTGAGGTG
